Addgene plasmid #192324: pSLIK 3xFLAG-NUP37 zeo
Purpose: Lentiviral expression vector for an inducible 3xFLAG-NUP37
Depositing lab: Kevin Janes. Depositing organization: University of Virginia. Publication: Nucleocytoplasmic transport of active HER2 causes fractional escape from the DCIS-like state. Wang L, Paudel BB, McKnight RA, Janes KA. Nat Commun. 2023 Apr 13;14(1):2110. doi: 10.1038/s41467-023-37914-x. PubMed 37055441.
Backbone
  Vector backbone: pSLIK zeo
  Backbone manufacturer: Addgene #25736
  Vector type: Lentiviral
Growth in bacteria
  Bacterial resistance: Ampicillin, 100 μg/mL
  Growth temperature: 30°C
  Growth strain: NEB Stable
  Copy number: High Copy
Gene/Insert
  Gene/Insert name: NUP37 (alt names: MCPH24; p37)
  Species: H. sapiens (human)
  Entrez Gene: NUP37 (a.k.a. MCPH24, p37)
  Tag / fusion protein: 3xFLAG (N terminal on insert)
  Cloning method: Gateway Cloning
Terms and licenses: Academic/Nonprofit Terms; Industry Terms: Not Available to Industry
How to cite: pSLIK 3xFLAG-NUP37 zeo was a gift from Kevin Janes (Addgene plasmid # 192324 ; http://n2t.net/addgene:192324 ; RRID:Addgene_192324)
