[The description below was written by a language model from this plasmid's Addgene catalogue record and pLannotate feature annotations shown in this document.]
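Description:
pSLIK 3xFLAG-NUP37 zeo is an HIV-1-based lentiviral vector built on the pSLIK zeo backbone for doxycycline-inducible expression of human NUP37, a component of the Nup107-160 subcomplex of the nuclear pore, carrying an N-terminal 3xFLAG epitope tag. In bacteria the 12.7 kb plasmid is maintained through a high-copy ColE1/pUC-type origin and selected with ampicillin via the β-lactamase gene; an f1 origin is also present. The viral genome is transcribed in packaging cells from a CMV enhancer/promoter fused to a truncated 5' LTR. It contains the Ψ packaging signal with a gag fragment, the Rev response element, the cPPT/CTS, a WPRE, and a truncated 3' LTR followed by a bGH polyadenylation signal.

The payload follows the single-vector inducible design of the pSLIK system. The 3xFLAG-NUP37 cassette, driven by the tight TRE promoter (seven tet operators upstream of a minimal CMV promoter), was introduced by Gateway recombination and is flanked by attB1 and attB2 sites. Downstream, a constitutive human ubiquitin C promoter drives the reverse tetracycline transactivator rtTA3, linked through an EMCV IRES to the Sh ble gene. Transduced cells can therefore be selected with Zeocin while also producing the transactivator that switches on the TRE in the presence of doxycycline. A second ble cassette under SV40 and EM7 promoters lies outside the LTRs in the plasmid backbone and is not part of the packaged genome. The vector is intended for generating stable cell lines with regulated, FLAG-detectable NUP37 expression, and the associated work concerns nucleocytoplasmic transport of HER2 in a breast cancer progression context.
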