Features (pLannotate 1.2.2; 41 found; start..end, strand, type, name):
     31..83      -  misc_feature   bom (fragment): basis of mobility region from pBR322
    238..617     +  enhancer       CMV enhancer: human cytomegalovirus immediate early enhancer
    618..817     +  promoter       CMV promoter: human cytomegalovirus (CMV) immediate early promoter
    835..1015    +  LTR            5' LTR (truncated): truncated 5' long terminal repeat (LTR) from HIV-1
   1062..1187    +  misc_feature   HIV-1 Ψ: packaging signal of human immunodeficiency virus type 1
   1171..1534    +  CDS            HIV-1 gag (fragment): gag protein from human immunodeficiency virus 1; gag
   1680..1913    +  misc_feature   RRE: The Rev response element (RRE) of HIV-1 allows for Rev-dependent mRNA export from the nucleus to the cytoplasm.
   2290..2390    +  CDS            Rev (fragment): human immunodeficiency virus 1 (HIV-1) Rev protein; rev; enhances nuclear export of unspliced and incompletely spliced viral mRNAs
   2440..2557    +  misc_feature   cPPT/CTS: central polypurine tract and central termination sequence of HIV-1
   2614..2638    +  protein_bind   attB1: mutant version of attB; recombination site for the Gateway® BP reaction BP Clonase™
   2670..2984    +  promoter       tight TRE promoter: Tet-responsive promoter PTight, consisting of seven tet operator sequences followed by the minimal CMV promoter
   2994..3059    +  CDS            3xFLAG: three tandem FLAG® epitope tags, followed by an enterokinase cleavage site
   3060..4037    +  CDS            NUP37: NUP37_HUMAN - Experimental evidence at protein level: Swiss-Prot protein existence level 1. Component of the Nup107-160 subcomplex of the nuclear pore complex (NPC). The Nup107-160 subcomplex is required for the assembly of a functional NPC. The Nup107-160 subcomplex is also required for normal kinetochore microtubule attachment, mitotic progression and chromosome segregation. From Homo sapiens (Human).
   4076..4100    -  protein_bind   attB2: mutant version of attB; recombination site for the Gateway® BP reaction BP Clonase™
   4150..5361    +  promoter       UbC promoter: human ubiquitin C promoter
   5420..6117    +  CDS            rtTA3 (fragment): reverse tetracycline transactivator 3 activates expression from Tet-responsive promoters in the presence of doxycycline
   6047..6157    +  CDS            VP48: 3 tandem repeats of the minimal activation domain of herpes simplex virus VP16 (Cheng et al., 2013)
   6315..6777    +  misc_feature   IRES: internal ribosome entry site (IRES) of the encephalomyocarditis virus (EMCV)
   6799..6846    +  promoter       EM7 promoter: synthetic bacterial promoter&nbsp
   6865..7239    +  CDS            BleoR: antibiotic-binding protein; Sh ble from Streptoalloteichus hindustanus; confers resistance to bleomycin, phleomycin, and Zeocin™
   7273..7356    +  CDS            large T antigen (fragment): large T antigen from SV40 (simian virus 40)
   7390..7413    +  misc_feature   MCS (fragment): pBluescript multiple cloning site
   7413..8001    +  misc_feature   WPRE: woodchuck hepatitis virus posttranscriptional regulatory element
   8002..8021    +  misc_feature   MCS (fragment): pBluescript multiple cloning site
   8023..8523    +  CDS            nef (fragment): NEF_HV1LA - Experimental evidence at protein level: Swiss-Prot protein existence level 1. Extracellular Nef protein targets CD4(+) T-lymphocytes for apoptosis by interacting with CXCR4 surface receptors. From Human immunodeficiency virus type 1 group M subtype B (isolate Lai) (HIV-1).
   8530..8710    +  LTR            5' LTR (truncated): truncated 5' long terminal repeat (LTR) from HIV-1
   8742..8966    +  polyA_signal   bGH poly(A) signal: bovine growth hormone polyadenylation signal
   8970..8991    +  promoter       SV40 promoter (fragment): SV40 enhancer and early promoter
   9012..9440    +  rep_origin     f1 ori (sequence partly withheld): f1 bacteriophage origin of replication; arrow indicates direction of (+) strand synthesis
   9454..9783    +  promoter       SV40 promoter: SV40 enhancer and early promoter
   9831..9878    +  promoter       EM7 promoter: synthetic bacterial promoter&nbsp
   9897..10271   +  CDS            BleoR: antibiotic-binding protein; Sh ble from Streptoalloteichus hindustanus; confers resistance to bleomycin, phleomycin, and Zeocin™
  10281..10406   +  CDS            ble (fragment): BLE_KLEPN - Experimental evidence at protein level: Swiss-Prot protein existence level 1. Binding protein with a strong affinity to the bleomycin family of antibiotics. Binds to CL990; an antimitotic-antibiotic compound. From Klebsiella pneumoniae.
  10401..10522   +  polyA_signal   SV40 poly(A) signal: SV40 polyadenylation signal
  10593..10615   -  protein_bind   lac operator (fragment): The lac repressor binds to the lac operator to inhibit transcription in E. coli. This inhibition can be relieved by adding lactose or isopropyl-β-D-thiogalactopyranoside (IPTG). lac repressor encoded by lacI
  10619..10649   -  promoter       lac promoter: promoter for the E. coli lac operon
  10664..10685   -  protein_bind   CAP binding site: CAP binding activates transcription in the presence of cAMP. E. coli catabolite activator protein
  10698..10790   -  CDS            lacI (fragment): lac repressor; lacI; The lac repressor binds to the lac operator to inhibit transcription in E. coli. This inhibition can be relieved by adding lactose or isopropyl-β-D-thiogalactopyranoside (IPTG).
  10973..11561   -  rep_origin     ori: high-copy-number ColE1/pMB1/pBR322/pUC origin of replication
  11732..12592   -  CDS            AmpR: β-lactamase; bla; confers resistance to ampicillin, carbenicillin, and related antibiotics
  12593..12697   -  promoter       AmpR promoter: bla
>Addgene plasmid #192324 | pSLIK 3xFLAG-NUP37 zeo | addgene full sequence | sequence record 375848 | Addgene NGS Result
GTCGACGGATCGGGAGATCTCCCGATCCCCTATGGTGCACTCTCAGTACAATCTGCTCTGATGCCGCATA
GTTAAGCCAGTATCTGCTCCCTGCTTGTGTGTTGGAGGTCGCTGAGTAGTGCGCGAGCAAAATTTAAGCT
ACAACAAGGCAAGGCTTGACCGACAATTGCATGAAGAATCTGCTTAGGGTTAGGCGTTTTGCGCTGCTTC
GCGATGTACGGGCCAGATATACGCGTTGACATTGATTATTGACTAGTTATTAATAGTAATCAATTACGGG
GTCATTAGTTCATAGCCCATATATGGAGTTCCGCGTTACATAACTTACGGTAAATGGCCCGCCTGGCTGA
CCGCCCAACGACCCCCGCCCATTGACGTCAATAATGACGTATGTTCCCATAGTAACGCCAATAGGGACTT
TCCATTGACGTCAATGGGTGGAGTATTTACGGTAAACTGCCCACTTGGCAGTACATCAAGTGTATCATAT
GCCAAGTACGCCCCCTATTGACGTCAATGACGGTAAATGGCCCGCCTGGCATTATGCCCAGTACATGACC
TTATGGGACTTTCCTACTTGGCAGTACATCTACGTATTAGTCATCGCTATTACCATGGTGATGCGGTTTT
GGCAGTACATCAATGGGCGTGGATAGCGGTTTGACTCACGGGGATTTCCAAGTCTCCACCCCATTGACGT
CAATGGGAGTTTGTTTTGGCACCAAAATCAACGGGACTTTCCAAAATGTCGTAACAACTCCGCCCCATTG
ACGCAAATGGGCGGTAGGCGTGTACGGTGGGAGGTCTATATAAGCAGCGCGTTTTGCCTGTACTGGGTCT
CTCTGGTTAGACCAGATCTGAGCCTGGGAGCTCTCTGGCTAACTAGGGAACCCACTGCTTAAGCCTCAAT
AAAGCTTGCCTTGAGTGCTTCAAGTAGTGTGTGCCCGTCTGTTGTGTGACTCTGGTAACTAGAGATCCCT
CAGACCCTTTTAGTCAGTGTGGAAAATCTCTAGCAGTGGCGCCCGAACAGGGACTTGAAAGCGAAAGGGA
AACCAGAGGAGCTCTCTCGACGCAGGACTCGGCTTGCTGAAGCGCGCACGGCAAGAGGCGAGGGGCGGCG
ACTGGTGAGTACGCCAAAAATTTTGACTAGCGGAGGCTAGAAGGAGAGAGATGGGTGCGAGAGCGTCAGT
ATTAAGCGGGGGAGAATTAGATCGCGATGGGAAAAAATTCGGTTAAGGCCAGGGGGAAAGAAAAAATATA
AATTAAAACATATAGTATGGGCAAGCAGGGAGCTAGAACGATTCGCAGTTAATCCTGGCCTGTTAGAAAC
ATCAGAAGGCTGTAGACAAATACTGGGACAGCTACAACCATCCCTTCAGACAGGATCAGAAGAACTTAGA
TCATTATATAATACAGTAGCAACCCTCTATTGTGTGCATCAAAGGATAGAGATAAAAGACACCAAGGAAG
CTTTAGACAAGATAGAGGAAGAGCAAAACAAAAGTAAGACCACCGCACAGCAAGCGGCCGCTGATCTTCA
GACCTGGAGGAGGAGATATGAGGGACAATTGGAGAAGTGAATTATATAAATATAAAGTAGTAAAAATTGA
ACCATTAGGAGTAGCACCCACCAAGGCAAAGAGAAGAGTGGTGCAGAGAGAAAAAAGAGCAGTGGGAATA
GGAGCTTTGTTCCTTGGGTTCTTGGGAGCAGCAGGAAGCACTATGGGCGCAGCGTCAATGACGCTGACGG
TACAGGCCAGACAATTATTGTCTGGTATAGTGCAGCAGCAGAACAATTTGCTGAGGGCTATTGAGGCGCA
ACAGCATCTGTTGCAACTCACAGTCTGGGGCATCAAGCAGCTCCAGGCAAGAATCCTGGCTGTGGAAAGA
TACCTAAAGGATCAACAGCTCCTGGGGATTTGGGGTTGCTCTGGAAAACTCATTTGCACCACTGCTGTGC
CTTGGAATGCTAGTTGGAGTAATAAATCTCTGGAACAGATTTGGAATCACACGACCTGGATGGAGTGGGA
CAGAGAAATTAACAATTACACAAGCTTAATACACTCCTTAATTGAAGAATCGCAAAACCAGCAAGAAAAG
AATGAACAAGAATTATTGGAATTAGATAAATGGGCAAGTTTGTGGAATTGGTTTAACATAACAAATTGGC
TGTGGTATATAAAATTATTCATAATGATAGTAGGAGGCTTGGTAGGTTTAAGAATAGTTTTTGCTGTACT
TTCTATAGTGAATAGAGTTAGGCAGGGATATTCACCATTATCGTTTCAGACCCACCTCCCAACCCCGAGG
GGACCCGACAGGCCCGAAGGAATAGAAGAAGAAGGTGGAGAGAGAGACAGAGACAGATCCATTCGATTAG
TGAACGGATCGGCACTGCGTGCGCCAATTCTGCAGACAAATGGCAGTATTCATCCACAATTTTAAAAGAA
AAGGGGGGATTGGGGGGTACAGTGCAGGGGAAAGAATAGTAGACATAATAGCAACAGACATACAAACTAA
AGAATTACAAAAACAAATTACAAAAATTCAAAATTTTCGGGTTTATTACAGGGACAGCAGAGATCCAGTT
TGGTTAATTCTAGACAGTTATCAACAAGTTTGTACAAAAAAGCAGGCTTTAAAGGAACCAATTCAGTCGA
CTGGATCCCGAGTTTACTCCCTATCAGTGATAGAGAACGTATGTCGAGTTTACTCCCTATCAGTGATAGA
GAACGATGTCGAGTTTACTCCCTATCAGTGATAGAGAACGTATGTCGAGTTTACTCCCTATCAGTGATAG
AGAACGTATGTCGAGTTTACTCCCTATCAGTGATAGAGAACGTATGTCGAGTTTATCCCTATCAGTGATA
GAGAACGTATGTCGAGTTTACTCCCTATCAGTGATAGAGAACGTATGTCGAGGTAGGCGTGTACGGTGGG
AGGCCTATATAAGCAGAGCTCGTTTAGTGAACCGTCAGATCGCCACTAGTATGGACTACAAAGACCATGA
CGGTGATTATAAAGATCATGACATCGATTACAAGGATGACGATGACAAGATGAAGCAAGATGCCTCAAGA
AATGCTGCCTACACTGTGGATTGTGAAGATTATGTGCATGTGGTAGAATTTAATCCCTTTGAGAATGGGG
ATTCAGGAAACCTAATTGCATATGGTGGCAATAATTATGTGGTCATTGGCACGTGTACGTTTCAGGAAGA
AGAAGCAGACGTTGAAGGCATTCAGTATAAAACACTTCGAACATTTCACCATGGAGTCAGGGTTGATGGC
ATAGCTTGGAGCCCAGAGACTAGACTTGATTCATTGCCTCCAGTAATCAAATTTTGTACTTCAGCTGCTG
ATATGAAAATTAGATTATTTACTTCAGATCTTCAGGATAAAAATGAATATAAGGTTTTAGAGGGCCATAC
CGATTTCATTAATGGTTTGGTGTTTGATCCCAAAGAAGGCCAAGAAATTGCAAGTGTGAGTGACGATCAC
ACCTGCAGGATTTGGAACTTGGAAGGAGTGCAAACAGCTCATTTTGTTCTTCATTCTCCTGGCATGAGTG
TGTGCTGGCATCCTGAGGAGACTTTTAAGCTAATGGTTGCAGAGAAGAATGGAACAATCCGGTTTTATGA
TCTTTTGGCCCAACAGGCTATTTTATCTCTTGAATCAGAACAAGTGCCATTAATGTCAGCACACTGGTGC
TTAAAAAACACCTTCAAAGTTGGAGCCGTTGCAGGAAATGATTGGTTAATTTGGGATATTACTCGGTCCA
GTTATCCTCAAAATAAGAGACCTGTTCACATGGATCGAGCCTGCTTATTCAGGTGGTCCACAATTAGTGA
AAATCTGTTTGCAACCACTGGTTATCCTGGCAAAATGGCAAGCCAGTTTCAAATTCATCATTTAGGACAC
CCTCAGCCCATCCTCATGGGTTCTGTAGCCGTTGGATCTGGACTGTCCTGGCATCGAACTCTCCCTCTGT
GTGTAATTGGAGGAGACCACAAGCTGTTGTTTTGGGTGACTGAAGTATAACAATTGGAAGACTAATGCGT
TTTCGAGATATCTAGACCCAGCTTTCTTGTACAAAGTGGTTGATAACATCTCGAGCCATAAAGATGGTTA
ATTAACCCACCCAAGATCTGGCCTCCGCGCCGGGTTTTGGCGCCTCCCGCGGGCGCCCCCCTCCTCACGG
CGAGCGCTGCCACGTCAGACGAAGGGCGCAGCGAGCGTCCTGATCCTTCCGCCCGGACGCTCAGGACAGC
GGCCCGCTGCTCATAAGACTCGGCCTTAGAACCCCAGTATCAGCAGAAGGACATTTTAGGACGGGACTTG
GGTGACTCTAGGGCACTGGTTTTCTTTCCAGAGAGCGGAACAGGCGAGGAAAAGTAGTCCCTTCTCGGCG
ATTCTGCGGAGGGATCTCCGTGGGGCGGTGAACGCCGATGATTATATAAGGACGCGCCGGGTGTGGCACA
GCTAGTTCCGTCGCAGCCGGGATTTGGGTCGCGGTTCTTGTTTGTGGATCGCTGTGATCGTCACTTGGTG
AGTAGCGGGCTGCTGGGCTGGCCGGGGCTTTCGTGGCCGCCGGGCCGCTCGGTGGGACGGAAGCGTGTGG
AGAGACCGCCAAGGGCTGTAGTCTGGGTCCGCGAGCAAGGTTGCCCTGAACTGGGGGTTGGGGGGAGCGC
AGCAAAATGGCGGCTGTTCCCGAGTCTTGAATGGAAGACGCTTGTGAGGCGGGCTGTGAGGTCGTTGAAA
CAAGGTGGGGGGCATGGTGGGCGGCAAGAACCCAAGGTCTTGAGGCCTTCGCTAATGCGGGAAAGCTCTT
ATTCGGGTGAGATGGGCTGGGGCACCATCTGGGGACCCTGACGTGAAGTTTGTCACTGACTGGAGAACTC
GGTTTGTCGTCTGTTGCGGGGGCGGCAGTTATGGCGGTGCCGTTGGGCAGTGCACCCGTACCTTTGGGAG
CGCGCGCCCTCGTCGTGTCGTGACGTCACCCGTTCTGTTGGCTTATAATGCAGGGTGGGGCCACCTGCCG
GTAGGTGTGCGGTAGGCTTTTCTCCGTCGCAGGACGCAGGGTTCGGGCCTAGGGTAGGCTCTCCTGAATC
GACAGGCGCCGGACCTCTGGTGAGGGGAGGGATAAGTGAGGCGTCAGTTTCTTTGGTCGGTTTTATGTAC
CTATCTTCTTAAGTAGCTGAAGCTCCGGTTTTGAACTATGCGCTCGGGGTTGGCGAGTGTGTTTTGTGAA
GTTTTTTAGGCACCTTTTGAAATGTAATCATTTGGGTCAATATGTAATTTTCAGTGTTAGACTAGTAAAT
TGTCCGCTAAATTCTGGCCGTTTTTGGCTTTTTTGTTAGACGAAGCTTGGTACCGAGCTCGGATCTCCAC
CCCGTACCGGTCCTGCAGTCGAATTCACCATGTCTAGACTGGACAAGAGCAAAGTCATAAACGGAGCTCT
GGAATTACTCAATGGTGTCGGTATCGAAGGCCTGACGACAAGGAAACTCGCTCAAAAGCTGGGAGTTGAG
CAGCCTACCCTGTACTGGCACGTGAAGAACAAGCGGGCCCTGCTCGATGCCCTGCCAATCGAGATGCTGG
ACAGGCATCATACCCACTTCTGCCCCCTGGAAGGCGAGTCATGGCAAGACTTTCTGCGGAACAACGCCAA
GTCATACCGCTGTGCTCTCCTCTCACATCGCGACGGGGCTAAAGTGCATCTCGGCACCCGCCCAACAGAG
AAACAGTACGAAACCCTGGAAAATCAGCTCGCGTTCCTGTGTCAGCAAGGCTTCTCCCTGGAGAACGCAC
TGTACGCTCTGTCCGCCGTGGGCCACTTTACACTGGGCTGCGTATTGGAGGAACAGGAGCATCAAGTAGC
AAAAGAGGAAAGAGAGACACCTACCACCGATTCTATGCCCCCACTTCTGAGACAAGCAATTGAGCTGTTC
GACCGGCAGGGAGCCGAACCTGCCTTCCTTTTCGGCCTGGAACTAATCATATGTGGCCTGGAGAAACAGC
TAAAGTGCGAAAGCGGCGGGCCGACCGACGCCCTTGACGATTTTGACTTAGACATGCTCCCAGCCGATGC
CCTTGACGACTTTGACCTTGATATGCTGCCTGCTGACGCTCTTGACGATTTTGACCTTGACATGCTCCCC
GGGTAACTAAGTAAGGATCCGCGGCCGCACTAGAGGAATTCCGCCCCTCTCCCYCCCCCCCCCCTAACGT
TACTGGCCGAAGCCGCTTGGAATAAGGCCGGTGTGCGTTTGTCTATATGTTATTTTCCACCATATTGCCG
TCTTTTGGCAATGTGAGGGCCCGGAAACCTGGCCCTGTCTTCTTGACGAGCATTCCTAGGGGTCTTTCCC
CTCTCGCCAAAGGAATGCAAGGTCTGTTGAATGTCGTGAAGGAAGCAGTTCCTCTGGAAGCTTCTTGAAG
ACAAACAACGTCTGTAGCGACCCTTTGCAGGCAGCGGAACCCCCCACCTGGCGACAGGTGCCTCTGCGGC
CAAAAGCCACGTGTATAAGATACACCTGCAAAGGCGGCACAACCCCAGTGCCACGTTGTGAGTTGGATAG
TTGTGGAAAGAGTCAAATGGCTCTCCTCAAGCGTATTCAACAAGGGGCTGAAGGATGCCCAGAAGGTACC
CCATTGTATGGGATCTGATCTGGGGCCTCGGTGCACATGCTTTACATGTGTTTAGTCGAGGTTAAAAAAA
CGTCTAGGCCCCCCGAACCACGGGGACGTGGTTTTCCTTTGAAAAACACGATGATAAGCTTACCGGTACG
CGTGATGTGTTGACAATTAATCATCGGCATAGTATATCGGCATAGTATAATACGACAAGGTGAGGAACTA
AACCATGGCCAAGTTGACCAGTGCCGTTCCGGTGCTCACCGCGCGCGACGTCGCCGGAGCGGTCGAGTTC
TGGACCGACCGGCTCGGGTTCTCCCGGGACTTCGTGGAGGACGACTTCGCCGGTGTGGTCCGGGACGACG
TGACCCTGTTCATCAGCGCGGTCCAGGACCAGGTGGTGCCGGACAACACCCTGGCCTGGGTGTGGGTGCG
CGGCCTGGACGAGCTGTACGCCGAGTGGTCGGAGGTCGTGTCCACGAACTTCCGGGACGCCTCCGGGCCG
GCCATGACCGAGATCGGCGAGCAGCCGTGGGGGCGGGAGTTCGCCCTGCGCGACCCGGCCGGCAACTGCG
TGCACTTCGTGGCCGAGGAGCAGGACTGACACATCTGTACAAGTAAAGCGGCCGCGACTCTAGATCATAA
TCAGCCATACCACATTTGTAGAGGTTTTACTTGCTTTAAAAAACCTCCCACACCTCCCCCTGAACCTGAA
ACATAAAATGAATGCAATTGTTGTTGTTTAGTCCCTCCCAATTCGATATCAAGCTTATCGATAATCAACC
TCTGGATTACAAAATTTGTGAAAGATTGACTGGTATTCTTAACTATGTTGCTCCTTTTACGCTATGTGGA
TACGCTGCTTTAATGCCTTTGTATCATGCTATTGCTTCCCGTATGGCTTTCATTTTCTCCTCCTTGTATA
AATCCTGGTTGCTGTCTCTTTATGAGGAGTTGTGGCCCGTTGTCAGGCAACGTGGCGTGGTGTGCACTGT
GTTTGCTGACGCAACCCCCACTGGTTGGGGCATTGCCACCACCTGTCAGCTCCTTTCCGGGACTTTCGCT
TTCCCCCTCCCTATTGCCACGGCGGAACTCATCGCCGCCTGCCTTGCCCGCTGCTGGACAGGGGCTCGGC
TGTTGGGCACTGACAATTCCGTGGTGTTGTCGGGGAAATCATCGTCCTTTCCTTGGCTGCTCGCCTGTGT
TGCCACCTGGATTCTGCGCGGGACGTCCTTCTGCTACGTCCCTTCGGCCCTCAATCCAGCGGACCTTCCT
TCCCGCGGCCTGCTGCCGGCTCTGCGGCCTCTTCCGCGTCTTCGCCTTCGCCCTCAGACGAGTCGGATCT
CCCTTTGGGCCGCCTCCCCGCATCGATACCGTCGACCTCGATCGAGACCTAGAAAAACATGGAGCAATCA
CAAGTAGCAATACAGCAGCTACCAATGCTGATTGTGCCTGGCTAGAAGCACAAGAGGAGGAGGAGGTGGG
TTTTCCAGTCACACCTCAGGTACCTTTAAGACCAATGACTTACAAGGCAGCTGTAGATCTTAGCCACTTT
TTAAAAGAAAAGGGGGGACTGGAAGGGCTAATTCACTCCCAACGAAGACAAGATATCCTTGATCTGTGGA
TCTACCACACACAAGGCTACTTCCCTGATTGGCAGAACTACACACCAGGGCCAGGGATCAGATATCCACT
GACCTTTGGATGGTGCTACAAGCTAGTACCAGTTGAGCAAGAGAAGGTAGAAGAAGCCAATGAAGGAGAG
AACACCCGCTTGTTACACCCTGTGAGCCTGCATGGGATGGATGACCCGGAGAGAGAAGTATTAGAGTGGA
GGTTTGACAGCCGCCTAGCATTTCATCACATGGCCCGAGAGCTGCATCCGGACTGTACTGGGTCTCTCTG
GTTAGACCAGATCTGAGCCTGGGAGCTCTCTGGCTAACTAGGGAACCCACTGCTTAAGCCTCAATAAAGC
TTGCCTTGAGTGCTTCAAGTAGTGTGTGCCCGTCTGTTGTGTGACTCTGGTAACTAGAGATCCCTCAGAC
CCTTTTAGTCAGTGTGGAAAATCTCTAGCAGGGCCCGTTTAAACCCGCTGATCAGCCTCGACTGTGCCTT
CTAGTTGCCAGCCATCTGTTGTTTGCCCCTCCCCCGTGCCTTCCTTGACCCTGGAAGGTGCCACTCCCAC
TGTCCTTTCCTAATAAAATGAGGAAATTGCATCGCATTGTCTGAGTAGGTGTCATTCTATTCTGGGGGGT
GGGGTGGGGCAGGACAGCAAGGGGGAGGATTGGGAAGACAATAGCAGGCATGCTGGGGATGCGGTGGGCT
CTATGGCTTCTGAGGCGGAAAGAACCAGCTGGGGCTCTAGGGGGTATCCCC
[124 nt withheld, positions 9012-9135]
C
[91 nt withheld, positions 9137-9227]
A
[49 nt withheld, positions 9229-9277]
CCTTTGACGTTGGAGTCCACGTTCTTT
[37 nt withheld, positions 9305-9341]
ACCCTATCTCGGTCTATTCTTTTGATTTATAAGGGATTTTGCCGATTTCGGCCTATTGGTTAAAAAATGA
GCTGATTTAACAAAAATTTAACGCGAATTAATTCTGTGGAATGTGTGTCAGTTAGGGTGTGGAAAGTCCC
CAGGCTCCCCAGCAGGCAGAAGTATGCAAAGCATGCATCTCAATTAGTCAGCAACCAGGTGTGGAAAGTC
CCCAGGCTCCCCAGCAGGCAGAAGTATGCAAAGCATGCATCTCAATTAGTCAGCAACCATAGTCCCGCCC
CTAACTCCGCCCATCCCGCCCCTAACTCCGCCCAGTTCCGCCCATTCTCCGCCCCATGGCTGACTAATTT
TTTTTATTTATGCAGAGGCCGAGGCCGCCTCTGCCTCTGAGCTATTCCAGAAGTAGTGAGGAGGCTTTTT
TGGAGGCCTAGGCTTTTGCAAAAAGCTCCCGGGAGCTTGTATATCCATTTTCGGATCTGATCAGCACGTG
TTGACAATTAATCATCGGCATAGTATATCGGCATAGTATAATACGACAAGGTGAGGAACTAAACCATGGC
CAAGTTGACCAGTGCCGTTCCGGTGCTCACCGCGCGCGACGTCGCCGGAGCGGTCGAGTTCTGGACCGAC
CGGCTCGGGTTCTCCCGGGACTTCGTGGAGGACGACTTCGCCGGTGTGGTCCGGGACGACGTGACCCTGT
TCATCAGCGCGGTCCAGGACCAGGTGGTGCCGGACAACACCCTGGCCTGGGTGTGGGTGCGCGGCCTGGA
CGAGCTGTACGCCGAGTGGTCGGAGGTCGTGTCCACGAACTTCCGGGACGCCTCCGGGCCGGCCATGACC
GAGATCGGCGAGCAGCCGTGGGGGCGGGAGTTCGCCCTGCGCGACCCGGCCGGCAACTGCGTGCACTTCG
TGGCCGAGGAGCAGGACTGACACGTGCTACGAGATTTCGATTCCACCGCCGCCTTCTATGAAAGGTTGGG
CTTCGGAATCGTTTTCCGGGACGCCGGCTGGATGATCCTCCAGCGCGGGGATCTCATGCTGGAGTTCTTC
GCCCACCCCAACTTGTTTATTGCAGCTTATAATGGTTACAAATAAAGCAATAGCATCACAAATTTCACAA
ATAAAGCATTTTTTTCACTGCATTCTAGTTGTGGTTTGTCCAAACTCATCAATGTATCTTATCATGTCTG
TATACCGTCGACCTCTAGCTAGAGCTTGGCGTAATCATGGTCATAGCTGTTTCCTGTGTGAAATTGTTAT
CCGCTCACAATTCCACACAACATACGAGCCGGAAGCATAAAGTGTAAAGCCTGGGGTGCCTAATGAGTGA
GCTAACTCACATTAATTGCGTTGCGCTCACTGCCCGCTTTCCAGTCGGGAAACCTGTCGTGCCAGCTGCA
TTAATGAATCGGCCAACGCGCGGGGAGAGGCGGTTTGCGTATTGGGCGCTCTTCCGCTTCCTCGCTCACT
GACTCGCTGCGCTCGGTCGTTCGGCTGCGGCGAGCGGTATCAGCTCACTCAAAGGCGGTAATACGGTTAT
CCACAGAATCAGGGGATAACGCAGGAAAGAACATGTGAGCAAAAGGCCAGCAAAAGGCCAGGAACCGTAA
AAAGGCCGCGTTGCTGGCGTTTTTCCATAGGCTCCGCCCCCCTGACGAGCATCACAAAAATCGACGCTCA
AGTCAGAGGTGGCGAAACCCGACAGGACTATAAAGATACCAGGCGTTTCCCCCTGGAAGCTCCCTCGTGC
GCTCTCCTGTTCCGACCCTGCCGCTTACCGGATACCTGTCCGCCTTTCTCCCTTCGGGAAGCGTGGCGCT
TTCTCATAGCTCACGCTGTAGGTATCTCAGTTCGGTGTAGGTCGTTCGCTCCAAGCTGGGCTGTGTGCAC
GAACCCCCCGTTCAGCCCGACCGCTGCGCCTTATCCGGTAACTATCGTCTTGAGTCCAACCCGGTAAGAC
ACGACTTATCGCCACTGGCAGCAGCCACTGGTAACAGGATTAGCAGAGCGAGGTATGTAGGCGGTGCTAC
AGAGTTCTTGAAGTGGTGGCCTAACTACGGCTACACTAGAAGAACAGTATTTGGTATCTGCGCTCTGCTG
AAGCCAGTTACCTTCGGAAAAAGAGTTGGTAGCTCTTGATCCGGCAAACAAACCACCGCTGGTAGCGGTG
GTTTTTTTGTTTGCAAGCAGCAGATTACGCGCAGAAAAAAAGGATCTCAAGAAGATCCTTTGATCTTTTC
TACGGGGTCTGACGCTCAGTGGAACGAAAACTCACGTTAAGGGATTTTGGTCATGAGATTATCAAAAAGG
ATCTTCACCTAGATCCTTTTAAATTAAAAATGAAGTTTTAAATCAATCTAAAGTATATATGAGTAAACTT
GGTCTGACAGTTACCAATGCTTAATCAGTGAGGCACCTATCTCAGCGATCTGTCTATTTCGTTCATCCAT
AGTTGCCTGACTCCCCGTCGTGTAGATAACTACGATACGGGAGGGCTTACCATCTGGCCCCAGTGCTGCA
ATGATACCGCGAGACCCACGCTCACCGGCTCCAGATTTATCAGCAATAAACCAGCCAGCCGGAAGGGCCG
AGCGCAGAAGTGGTCCTGCAACTTTATCCGCCTCCATCCAGTCTATTAATTGTTGCCGGGAAGCTAGAGT
AAGTAGTTCGCCAGTTAATAGTTTGCGCAACGTTGTTGCCATTGCTACAGGCATCGTGGTGTCACGCTCG
TCGTTTGGTATGGCTTCATTCAGCTCCGGTTCCCAACGATCAAGGCGAGTTACATGATCCCCCATGTTGT
GCAAAAAAGCGGTTAGCTCCTTCGGTCCTCCGATCGTTGTCAGAAGTAAGTTGGCCGCAGTGTTATCACT
CATGGTTATGGCAGCACTGCATAATTCTCTTACTGTCATGCCATCCGTAAGATGCTTTTCTGTGACTGGT
GAGTACTCAACCAAGTCATTCTGAGAATAGTGTATGCGGCGACCGAGTTGCTCTTGCCCGGCGTCAATAC
GGGATAATACCGCGCCACATAGCAGAACTTTAAAAGTGCTCATCATTGGAAAACGTTCTTCGGGGCGAAA
ACTCTCAAGGATCTTACCGCTGTTGAGATCCAGTTCGATGTAACCCACTCGTGCACCCAACTGATCTTCA
GCATCTTTTACTTTCACCAGCGTTTCTGGGTGAGCAAAAACAGGAAGGCAAAATGCCGCAAAAAAGGGAA
TAAGGGCGACACGGAAATGTTGAATACTCATACTCTTCCTTTTTCAATATTATTGAAGCATTTATCAGGG
TTATTGTCTCATGAGCGGATACATATTTGAATGTATTTAGAAAAATAAACAAATAGGGGTTCCGCGCACA
TTTCCCCGAAAAGTGCCACCTGAC
